Addgene plasmid #74635: pFM689
Purpose: alias pFA6a-mCherry-hphNT1 - vector for C-terminal tagging of yeast genes with mCherry and hygromycin selection marker
Depositing lab: Jiří Hašek. Depositing organization: Institute of Microbiology, Academy of Sciences of the Czech Republic. Publication: New integrative modules for multicolor-protein labeling and live-cell imaging in Saccharomyces cerevisiae. Malcova I, Farkasovsky M, Senohrabkova L, Vasicova P, Hasek J. FEMS Yeast Res. 2016 Mar 17. pii: fow027. 10.1093/femsyr/fow027 PubMed 26994102.
Backbone
  Vector backbone: pFA6a-hphNT1
  Backbone manufacturer: Janke et al., (2004) Yeast 21:947-962
  Backbone size w/o insert (bp): 4167
  Total vector size (bp): 4677
  Modifications to backbone: Insertion of mCherry
  Vector type: Yeast Expression
  Promoter: none
  Selectable markers: Hygromycin
Growth in bacteria
  Bacterial resistance: Ampicillin, 100 μg/mL
  Growth temperature: 37°C
  Growth strain: DH5alpha
  Copy number: Unknown
Gene/Insert
  Cloning method: Restriction Enzyme
Resource information
  A portion of this plasmid was derived from a plasmid made by: R. Tsien, San Diego, USA
Terms and licenses: Academic/Nonprofit Terms; Industry Terms: Not Available to Industry
Depositor comments: Compared to the published sequence of the pFA6a-hphNT1 backbone vector (Janke, et al., 2004, Yeast 21: 947-962) we found one PstI site missing in its sequence. It is the site in the vector –promoter part and there is a substitution of A by G in position 284 bp that arose most probably during construction of preceding cassettes, e.g. pFA6-hphMX4. We introduced the substitution also into maps of our modules carrying the hygromycin resistance - pFM689, pIM690 and pIM691.
How to cite: pFM689 was a gift from Jiří Hašek (Addgene plasmid # 74635 ; http://n2t.net/addgene:74635 ; RRID:Addgene_74635)
