[The description below was written by a language model from this plasmid's Addgene catalogue record and pLannotate feature annotations shown in this document.]
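Description:
pFM689, also known as pFA6a-mCherry-hphNT1, is a yeast tagging module built by inserting the mCherry coding sequence into the pFA6a-hphNT1 backbone. It serves as a template cassette for C-terminal fusion of Saccharomyces cerevisiae genes to a red fluorescent protein rather than as a self-sufficient expression plasmid. The record lists no promoter for the tag, which fits this design: mCherry is meant to be joined in frame to the 3' end of a chromosomal gene, so the fusion is expressed from that gene's native promoter. No yeast replication origin is annotated, in keeping with its description as an integrative module. In E. coli the plasmid is maintained by a high-copy ColE1/pUC-type origin and selected with ampicillin through the β-lactamase gene and its promoter.

On the circular map, the mCherry open reading frame lies near the end of the numbered sequence and is followed across the origin of numbering by a hygromycin resistance cassette (annotated as an hphMX6-like fragment) and a CYC1 terminator, which supply hygromycin selection of yeast integrants. SP6 and T7 promoters flank the tag-plus-marker module, and the short lacI, rop and bom fragments are backbone remnants without an evident functional role. The depositor notes that the vector-promoter part of the backbone differs from the published pFA6a-hphNT1 sequence by a single A-to-G substitution that removes a PstI site, and that this change is included in the maps. The catalogue gives a total size of 4677 bp, whereas the deposited sequence is 4905 nt, a discrepancy the record does not explain. The plasmid belongs to a set of modules for multicolour protein labelling and live-cell imaging in budding yeast.
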