Features (pLannotate 1.2.2; 11 found; start..end, strand, type, name):
     72..1446    +  gene           hphMX6 (fragment): yeast selectable marker conferring hygromycin resistance
   1498..1687    +  terminator     CYC1 terminator: S. cerevisiae CYC1; transcription terminator for CYC1
   1762..1780    -  promoter       T7 promoter: promoter for bacteriophage T7 RNA polymerase
   1802..1855    -  CDS            lacI (fragment): lac repressor; lacI; The lac repressor binds to the lac operator to inhibit transcription in E. coli. This inhibition can be relieved by adding lactose or isopropyl-β-D-thiogalactopyranoside (IPTG).
   2038..2626    -  rep_origin     ori: high-copy-number ColE1/pMB1/pBR322/pUC origin of replication
   2797..3657    -  CDS            AmpR: β-lactamase; bla; confers resistance to ampicillin, carbenicillin, and related antibiotics
   3658..3762    -  promoter       AmpR promoter: bla
   3857..3892    +  CDS            rop (fragment): Rop protein, which maintains plasmids at low copy number; rop
   3994..4045    +  misc_feature   bom (fragment): basis of mobility region from pBR322
   4108..4126    +  promoter       SP6 promoter: promoter for bacteriophage SP6 RNA polymerase
   4194..4901    +  CDS            mCherry: mCherry is a basic (constitutively fluorescent) red fluorescent protein published in 2004, derived from Discosoma sp.. It is reported to be a very rapidly-maturing monomer with low acid sensitivity.
>Addgene plasmid #74635 | pFM689 | depositor full sequence | sequence record 142646 | pFM689 sequence 4905 bps
GATCCCCGGGTTAATTAAGGCGCGCCAGATCTGTTTAGCTTGCCTCGTCCCCGCCGGGTCACCCGGCCAG
CGACATGGAGGCCCAGAATACCCTCCTTGACAGTCTTGACGTGCGCAGCTCAGGGGCATGATGTGACTGT
CGCCCGTACATTTAGCCCATACATCCCCATGTATAATCATTTGCATCCATACATTTTGATGGCCGCACGG
CGCGAAGCAAAAATTACGGCTCCTCGCTGCGGACCTGCGAGCAGGGAAACGCTCCCCTCACAGACGCGTT
GAATTGTCCCCACGCCGCGCCCCTGTAGAGAAATATAAAAGGTTAGGATTTGCCACTGAGGTTCTTCTTT
CATATACTTCCTTTTAAAATCTTGCTAGGATACAGTTCTCACATCACATCCGAACATAAACAACCATGGG
TAAAAAGCCTGAACTCACCGCGACGTCTGTCGAGAAGTTTCTGATCGAAAAGTTCGACAGCGTCTCCGAC
CTGATGCAGCTCTCGGAGGGCGAAGAATCTCGTGCTTTCAGCTTCGATGTAGGAGGGCGTGGATATGTCC
TGCGGGTAAATAGCTGCGCCGATGGTTTCTACAAAGATCGTTATGTTTATCGGCACTTTGCATCGGCCGC
GCTCCCGATTCCGGAAGTGCTTGACATTGGGGAATTCAGCGAGAGCCTGACCTATTGCATCTCCCGCCGT
GCACAGGGTGTCACGTTGCAAGACCTGCCTGAAACCGAACTGCCCGCTGTTCTGCAGCCGGTCGCGGAGG
CCATGGATGCGATCGCTGCGGCCGATCTTAGCCAGACGAGCGGGTTCGGCCCATTCGGACCGCAAGGAAT
CGGTCAATACACTACATGGCGTGATTTCATATGCGCGATTGCTGATCCCCATGTGTATCACTGGCAAACT
GTGATGGACGACACCGTCAGTGCGTCCGTCGCGCAGGCTCTCGATGAGCTGATGCTTTGGGCCGAGGACT
GCCCCGAAGTCCGGCACCTCGTGCACGCGGATTTCGGCTCCAACAATGTCCTGACGGACAATGGCCGCAT
AACAGCGGTCATTGACTGGAGCGAGGCGATGTTCGGGGATTCCCAATACGAGGTCGCCAACATCTTCTTC
TGGAGGCCGTGGTTGGCTTGTATGGAGCAGCAGACGCGCTACTTCGAGCGGAGGCATCCGGAGCTTGCAG
GATCGCCGCGGCTCCGGGCGTATATGCTCCGCATTGGTCTTGACCAACTCTATCAGAGCTTGGTTGACGG
CAATTTCGATGATGCAGCTTGGGCGCAGGGTCGATGCGACGCAATCGTCCGATCCGGAGCCGGGACTGTC
GGGCGTACACAAATCGCCCGCAGAAGCGCGGCCGTCTGGACCGATGGCTGTGTAGAAGTACTCGCCGATA
GTGGAAACCGACGCCCCAGCACTCGTCCGAGGGCAAAGGAATAATCTCGAGTCATGTAATTAGTTATGTC
ACGCTTACATTCACGCCCTCCCCCCACATCCGCTCTAACCGAAAAGGAAGGAGTTAGACAACCTGAAGTC
TAGGTCCCTATTTATTTTTTTATAGTTATGTTAGTATTAAGAACGTTATTTATATTTCAAATTTTTCTTT
TTTTTCTGTACAGACGCGTGTACGCATGTAACATTATACTGAAAACCTTGCTTGAGAAGGTTTTGGGACG
CTCGAAGGCTTTAACGAGCTCGAATTCATCGATGATATCAGATCCACTAGTGGCCTATGCGGCCGCGGAT
CTGCCGGTCTCCCTATAGTGAGTCGTATTAATTTCGATAAGCCAGGTTAACCTGCATTAATGAATCGGCC
AACGCGCGGGGAGAGGCGGTTTGCGTATTGGGCGCTCTTCCGCTTCCTCGCTCACTGACTCGCTGCGCTC
GGTCGTTCGGCTGCGGCGAGCGGTATCAGCTCACTCAAAGGCGGTAATACGGTTATCCACAGAATCAGGG
GATAACGCAGGAAAGAACATGTGAGCAAAAGGCCAGCAAAAGGCCAGGAACCGTAAAAAGGCCGCGTTGC
TGGCGTTTTTCCATAGGCTCCGCCCCCCTGACGAGCATCACAAAAATCGACGCTCAAGTCAGAGGTGGCG
AAACCCGACAGGACTATAAAGATACCAGGCGTTTCCCCCTGGAAGCTCCCTCGTGCGCTCTCCTGTTCCG
ACCCTGCCGCTTACCGGATACCTGTCCGCCTTTCTCCCTTCGGGAAGCGTGGCGCTTTCTCAATGCTCAC
GCTGTAGGTATCTCAGTTCGGTGTAGGTCGTTCGCTCCAAGCTGGGCTGTGTGCACGAACCCCCCGTTCA
GCCCGACCGCTGCGCCTTATCCGGTAACTATCGTCTTGAGTCCAACCCGGTAAGACACGACTTATCGCCA
CTGGCAGCAGCCACTGGTAACAGGATTAGCAGAGCGAGGTATGTAGGCGGTGCTACAGAGTTCTTGAAGT
GGTGGCCTAACTACGGCTACACTAGAAGGACAGTATTTGGTATCTGCGCTCTGCTGAAGCCAGTTACCTT
CGGAAAAAGAGTTGGTAGCTCTTGATCCGGCAAACAAACCACCGCTGGTAGCGGTGGTTTTTTTGTTTGC
AAGCAGCAGATTACGCGCAGAAAAAAAGGATCTCAAGAAGATCCTTTGATCTTTTCTACGGGGTCTGACG
CTCAGTGGAACGAAAACTCACGTTAAGGGATTTTGGTCATGAGATTATCAAAAAGGATCTTCACCTAGAT
CCTTTTAAATTAAAAATGAAGTTTTAAATCAATCTAAAGTATATATGAGTAAACTTGGTCTGACAGTTAC
CAATGCTTAATCAGTGAGGCACCTATCTCAGCGATCTGTCTATTTCGTTCATCCATAGTTGCCTGACTCC
CCGTCGTGTAGATAACTACGATACGGGAGGGCTTACCATCTGGCCCCAGTGCTGCAATGATACCGCGAGA
CCCACGCTCACCGGCTCCAGATTTATCAGCAATAAACCAGCCAGCCGGAAGGGCCGAGCGCAGAAGTGGT
CCTGCAACTTTATCCGCCTCCATCCAGTCTATTAATTGTTGCCGGGAAGCTAGAGTAAGTAGTTCGCCAG
TTAATAGTTTGCGCAACGTTGTTGCCATTGCTACAGGCATCGTGGTGTCACGCTCGTCGTTTGGTATGGC
TTCATTCAGCTCCGGTTCCCAACGATCAAGGCGAGTTACATGATCCCCCATGTTGTGCAAAAAAGCGGTT
AGCTCCTTCGGTCCTCCGATCGTTGTCAGAAGTAAGTTGGCCGCAGTGTTATCACTCATGGTTATGGCAG
CACTGCATAATTCTCTTACTGTCATGCCATCCGTAAGATGCTTTTCTGTGACTGGTGAGTACTCAACCAA
GTCATTCTGAGAATAGTGTATGCGGCGACCGAGTTGCTCTTGCCCGGCGTCAATACGGGATAATACCGCG
CCACATAGCAGAACTTTAAAAGTGCTCATCATTGGAAAACGTTCTTCGGGGCGAAAACTCTCAAGGATCT
TACCGCTGTTGAGATCCAGTTCGATGTAACCCACTCGTGCACCCAACTGATCTTCAGCATCTTTTACTTT
CACCAGCGTTTCTGGGTGAGCAAAAACAGGAAGGCAAAATGCCGCAAAAAAGGGAATAAGGGCGACACGG
AAATGTTGAATACTCATACTCTTCCTTTTTCAATATTATTGAAGCATTTATCAGGGTTATTGTCTCATGA
GCGGATACATATTTGAATGTATTTAGAAAAATAAACAAATAGGGGTTCCGCGCACATTTCCCCGAAAAGT
GCCACCTGACGTCTAAGAAACCATTATTATCATGACATTAACCTATAAAAATAGGCGTATCACGAGGCCC
TTTCGTCTCGCGCGTTTCGGTGATGACGGTGAAAACCTCTGACACATGCAGCTCCCGGAGACGGTCACAG
CTTGTCTGTAAGCGGATGCCGGGAGCAGACAAGCCCGTCAGGGCGCGTCAGCGGGTGTTGGCGGGTGTCG
GGGCTGGCTTAACTATGCGGCATCAGAGCAGATTGTACTGAGAGTGCACCATATGGACATATTGTCGTTA
GAACGCGGCTACAATTAATACATAACCTTATGTATCATACACATACGATTTAGGTGACACTATAGAACGC
GGCCGCCAGCTGAAGCTTCGTACGCTGCAGGTCGACGGTGCAGGTGCTGGAGCTGGTGCTGGTATGGTGA
GCAAGGGCGAGGAGGATAACATGGCCATCATCAAGGAGTTCATGCGCTTCAAGGTGCACATGGAGGGCTC
CGTGAACGGCCACGAGTTCGAGATCGAGGGCGAGGGCGAGGGCCGCCCCTACGAGGGCACCCAGACCGCC
AAGCTGAAGGTGACCAAGGGTGGCCCCCTGCCCTTCGCCTGGGACATCCTGTCCCCTCAGTTCATGTACG
GCTCCAAGGCCTACGTGAAGCACCCCGCCGACATCCCCGACTACTTGAAGCTGTCCTTCCCCGAGGGCTT
CAAGTGGGAGCGCGTGATGAACTTCGAGGACGGCGGCGTGGTGACCGTGACCCAGGACTCCTCCCTGCAG
GACGGCGAGTTCATCTACAAGGTGAAGCTGCGCGGCACCAACTTCCCCTCCGACGGCCCCGTAATGCAGA
AGAAGACCATGGGCTGGGAGGCCTCCTCCGAGCGGATGTACCCCGAGGACGGCGCCCTGAAGGGCGAGAT
CAAGCAGAGGCTGAAGCTGAAGGACGGCGGCCACTACGACGCTGAGGTCAAGACCACCTACAAGGCCAAG
AAGCCCGTGCAGCTGCCCGGCGCCTACAACGTCAACATCAAGTTGGACATCACCTCCCACAACGAGGACT
ACACCATCGTGGAACAGTACGAACGCGCCGAGGGCCGCCACTCCACCGGCGGCATGGACGAGCTGTACAA
GTAAG
