>Addgene plasmid #74635 | pFM689 | addgene partial sequence | sequence record 148673 | SP6 5'-ATTTAGGTGACACTATAG-3'
CTTCGTACGCTGCAGGTCGACGGTGCAGGTGCTGGAGCTGGTGCTGGTATGGTGAGCAAGGGCGAGGAGG
ATAACATGGCCATCATCAAGGAGTTCATGCGCTTCAAGGTGCACATGGAGGGCTCCGTGAACGGCCACGA
GTTCGAGATCGAGGGCGAGGGCGAGGGCCGCCCCTACGAGGGCACCCAGACCGCCAAGCTGAAGGTGACC
AAGGGTGGCCCCCTGCCCTTCGCCTGGGACATCCTGTCCCCTCAGTTCATGTACGGCTCCAAGGCCTACG
TGAAGCACCCCGCCGACATCCCCGACTACTTGAAGCTGTCCTTCCCCGAGGGCTTCAAGTGGGAGCGCGT
GATGAACTTCGAGGACGGCGGCGTGGTGACCGTGACCCAGGACTCCTCCCTGCAGGACGGCGAGTTCATC
TACAAGGTGAAGCTGCGCGGCACCAACTTCCCCTCCGACGGCCCCGTAATGCAGAAGAAGACCATGGGCT
GGGAGGCCTCCTCCGAGCGGATGTACCCCGAGGACGGCGCCCTGAAGGGCGAGATCAAGCAGAGGCTGAA
GCTGAAGGACGGCGGCCACTACGACGCTGAGGTCAAGACCACCTACAAGGCCAAGAAGCCCGTGCAGCTG
CCCGGCGCCTACAACGTCAACATCAAGTTGGACATCACCTCCCACAACGAGGACTACACCATCGTGGAAC
AGTACGAACGCGCCGAGGGCCGCCACTCCACCGGCGGCATGGACGAGCTGTACAAGTAAGGATCCCCGGG
TTAATTAAGGCGCGCCAGATCTGTTTAGCTTGCCTCGTCCCCGCCGGGTCACCCGGCCAGCGACATGGAG
GCCCAGAATACCCTCCTTGACAGTCTTGACGTGCGCAGCTCAGGGGCATGATGTGACTGTCGCCCGTACA
TTTAGCCCATACATCCCCATGTATAATCATTTGCATCCATACATTTTGATGGCCGCACGGCGCGAAGCAA
AAATTACGGCTCCTCGCTGCGGACCTGCGAGCAGGGAAACGCTCCCCTCA
