>Addgene plasmid #74635 | pFM689 | addgene partial sequence | sequence record 148674 | Tef-promoter-F 5'-GGATACAGTTCTCACATCAC-3'
AAGCCTGAACTCACCGCGACGTCTGTCGAGAAGTTTCTGATCGAAAAGTTCGACAGCGTCTCCGACCTGA
TGCAGCTCTCGGAGGGCGAAGAATCTCGTGCTTTCAGCTTCGATGTAGGAGGGCGTGGATATGTCCTGCG
GGTAAATAGCTGCGCCGATGGTTTCTACAAAGATCGTTATGTTTATCGGCACTTTGCATCGGCCGCGCTC
CCGATTCCGGAAGTGCTTGACATTGGGGAATTCAGCGAGAGCCTGACCTATTGCATCTCCCGCCGTGCAC
AGGGTGTCACGTTGCAAGACCTGCCTGAAACCGAACTGCCCGCTGTTCTGCAGCCGGTCGCGGAGGCCAT
GGATGCGATCGCTGCGGCCGATCTTAGCCAGACGAGCGGGTTCGGCCCATTCGGACCGCAAGGAATCGGT
CAATACACTACATGGCGTGATTTCATATGCGCGATTGCTGATCCCCATGTGTATCACTGGCAAACTGTGA
TGGACGACACCGTCAGTGCGTCCGTCGCGCAGGCTCTCGATGAGCTGATGCTTTGGGCCGAGGACTGCCC
CGAAGTCCGGCACCTCGTGCACGCGGATTTCGGCTCCAACAATGTCCTGACGGACAATGGCCGCATAACA
GCGGTCATTGACTGGAGCGAGGCGATGTTCGGGGATTCCCAATACGAGGTCGCCAACATCTTCTTCTGGA
GGCCGTGGTTGGCTTGTATGGAGCAGCAGACGCGCTACTTCGAGCGGAGGCATCCGGAGCTTGCAGGATC
GCCGCGGCTCCGGGCGTATATGCTCCGCATTGGTCTTGACCAACTCTATCAGAGCTTGGTTGACGGCAAT
TTCGATGATGCAGCTTGGGCGCAGGGTCGATGCGACGCAATCGTCCGATCCGGAGCCGGGACTGTCGGGC
GTACACAAATCGCCCGCAGAAGCGCGGCCGTCTGGACCGATGGCTGTGTAGAAGTACTCGCCGATAGTGG
AAACCGACGCCCCAGCACTCGTCCGAGGGCAAAGGAATAATCTCGAGTCATGTAAT
